>Addgene plasmid #231216 | CA-0251 CMVTO-c-myc-mono-hIL10 (R5A11M)-rens | addgene full sequence | sequence record 459391 | Addgene NGS Result
TGGTAACAGGATTAGCAGAGCGAGGTATGTAGGCGGTGCTACAGAGTTCTTGAAGTGGTGGCCTAACTAC
GGCTACACTAGAAGAACAGTATTTGGTATCTGCGCTCTGCTGAAGCCAGTTACCTTCGGAAAAAGAGTTG
GTAGCTCTTGATCCGGCAAACAAACCACCGCTGGTAGCGGTGGTTTTTTTGTTTGCAAGCAGCAGATTAC
GCGCAGAAAAAAAGGATCTCAAGAAGATCCTTTGATCTTTTCTACGGGGTCTGACGCTCAGTGGAACGAA
AACTCACGTTAAGGGATTTTGGTCATGAGATTATCAAAAAGGATCTTCACCTAGATCCTTTTAAATTAAA
AATGAAGTTTTAAATCAATCTAAAGTATATATGAGTAAACTTGGTCTGACAGTTACCAATGCTTAATCAG
TGAGGCACCTATCTCAGCGATCTGTCTATTTCGTTCATCCATAGTTGCCTGACTCCCCGTCGTGTAGATA
ACTACGATACGGGAGGGCTTACCATCTGGCCCCAGTGCTGCAATGATACCGCGAGACCCACGCTCACCGG
CTCCAGATTTATCAGCAATAAACCAGCCAGCCGGAAGGGCCGAGCGCAGAAGTGGTCCTGCAACTTTATC
CGCCTCCATCCAGTCTATTAATTGTTGCCGGGAAGCTAGAGTAAGTAGTTCGCCAGTTAATAGTTTGCGC
AACGTTGTTGCCATTGCTACAGGCATCGTGGTGTCACGCTCGTCGTTTGGTATGGCTTCATTCAGCTCCG
GTTCCCAACGATCAAGGCGAGTTACATGATCCCCCATGTTGTGCAAAAAAGCGGTTAGCTCCTTCGGTCC
TCCGATCGTTGTCAGAAGTAAGTTGGCCGCAGTGTTATCACTCATGGTTATGGCAGCACTGCATAATTCT
CTTACTGTCATGCCATCCGTAAGATGCTTTTCTGTGACTGGTGAGTACTCAACCAAGTCATTCTGAGAAT
AGTGTATGCGGCGACCGAGTTGCTCTTGCCCGGCGTCAATACGGGATAATACCGCGCCACATAGCAGAAC
TTTAAAAGTGCTCATCATTGGAAAACGTTCTTCGGGGCGAAAACTCTCAAGGATCTTACCGCTGTTGAGA
TCCAGTTCGATGTAACCCACTCGTGCACCCAACTGATCTTCAGCATCTTTTACTTTCACCAGCGTTTCTG
GGTGAGCAAAAACAGGAAGGCAAAATGCCGCAAAAAAGGGAATAAGGGCGACACGGAAATGTTGAATACT
CATACTCTTCCTTTTTCAATATTATTGAAGCATTTATCAGGGTTATTGTCTCATGAGCGGATACATATTT
GAATGTATTTAGAAAAATAAACAAATAGGGGTTCCGCGCACATTTCCCCGAAAAGTGCCACCTGACGTCG
ACGGATCGGGAGATCTCCCGATCCCCTATGGTGCACTCTCAGTACAATCTGCTCTGATGCCGCATAGTTA
AGCCAGTATCTGCTCCCTGCTTGTGTGTTGGAGGTCGCTGAGTAGTGCGCGAGCAAAATTTAAGCTACAA
CAAGGCAAGGCTTGACCGACAATTGCATGAAGAATCTGCTTAGGGTTAGGCGTTTTGCGCTGCTTCGTAC
GGGCCAGATATACGCGTTGACATTGATTATTGACTAGTTATTAATAGTAATCAATTACGGGGTCATTAGT
TCATAGCCCATATATGGAGTTCCGCGTTACATAACTTACGGTAAATGGCCCGCCTGGCTGACCGCCCAAC
GACCCCCGCCCATTGACGTCAATAATGACGTATGTTCCCATAGTAACGCCAATAGGGACTTTCCATTGAC
GTCAATGGGTGGAGTATTTACGGTAAACTGCCCACTTGGCAGTACATCAAGTGTATCATATGCCAAGTAC
GCCCCCTATTGACGTCAATGACGGTAAATGGCCCGCCTGGCATTATGCCCAGTACATGACCTTATGGGAC
TTTCCTACTTGGCAGTACATCTACGTATTAGTCATCGCTATTACCATGGTGATGCGGTTTTGGCAGTACA
TCAATGGGCGTGGATAGCGGTTTGACTCACGGGGATTTCCAAGTCTCCACCCCATTGACGTCAATGGGAG
TTTGTTTTGGCACCAAAATCAACGGGACTTTCCAAAATGTCGTAACAACTCCGCCCCATTGACGCAAATG
GGCGGTAGGCGTGTACGGTGGGAGGTCTATATAAGCAGAGCTCTCCCTATCAGTGATAGAGATCTCCCTA
TCAGTGATAGAGATCGTCGACGAGCTCGTTTAGTGAACCGTCAGATCGCCTGGAGACGCCATCCACGCTG
TTTTGACCTCCATAGAAGACACCGGGACCGATCCAGCCTCCGGACTCTAGCGTTTAAACTTAAGCTTCGC
CACCATGCACTCCTCCGCGCTCTTGTGTTGCCTAGTTTTATTGACCGGAGTCCGCGCAGAGCAGAAGCTC
ATCAGCGAAGAGGACCTGTCACCTGGGCAAGGCACTCAGAGTGAAAATTCTTGCACTCACTTCCCTGGAA
TTCTCCCCAACATGCTCAGAGACCTGCGAGATGCTTTCTCTAGAGTCAAAACGTTCTTTCAAATGAAGGA
CCAGCTAGATAATCTTTTGCTGAAAGAGTCCCTTCTCGAGGATTTTAAAGGCTATCTGGGCTGTCAGGCT
CTTAGCGAGATGATACAGTTCTACCTCGAGGAGGTGATGCCACAGGCTGAGAACCAAGACCCAGACATTA
AAGCCCATGTAATCTCACTGGGGGAAAACCTGAACACATTACGCCTGCGGCTGCGGAGGTGCCATAGGCT
GCTGCCTTGTGAAAATTATATTCACCCATTCCATCTGGTTATTCATAACGAGTCGAAGAGCAAGGCCGTG
GAACAGGTGAAGAATGCCTTTAATAAGCTGCAGGAAAAGGGGATCTACAAGGCAATGAGCGAGTTTGATA
TATTCATCAACTATATCGAGGCCTACATGACCATGAAAATTCGTAACACCGGTTAGGGCCCGAACAAAAA
CTCATCTCAGAAGAGGATCTGAATAGCGCCGTCGACCATCATCATAATCATCATTGAGTTTAAACCCGCT
GATCAGCCTCGACTGTGCCTTCTAGTTGCCAGCCATCTGTTGTTTGCCCCTCCCCCGTGCCTTCCTTGAC
CCTGGAAGGTGCCACTCCCACTGTCCTTTCCTAATAAAATGAGGAAATTGCATCGCATTGTCTGAGTAGG
TGTCATTCTATTCTGGGGGGTGGGGTGGGGCAGGACAGCAAGGGGGAGGATTGGGAAGACAATAGCAGGC
ATGCTGGGGATGCGGTGGGCTCTATGGAGATCTATCGATGTTCTGGGGATGCGGTGGGCTCTATGGCTTC
TGAGGCGGAAAGAACCAGCTGGGGCTCTAGGGGGTATCCCC
[124 nt withheld, positions 3402-3525]
C
[91 nt withheld, positions 3527-3617]
AGGGTGATGGTTCACGTACCTAGAAGTTCCTATTCCGAAGTTCCTATTCTCTAGAAAGTATAGGAACTTC
CTTGGCCAAAAAGCCTGAACTCACCGCGACGTCTGTCGAGAAGTTTCTGATCGAAAAGTTCGACAGCGTC
TCCGACCTGATGCAGCTCTCGGAGGGCGAAGAATCTCGTGCTTTCAGCTTCGATGTAGGAGGGCGTGGAT
ATGTCCTGCGGGTAAATAGCTGCGCCGATGGTTTCTACAAAGATCGTTATGTTTATCGGCACTTTGCATC
GGCCGCGCTCCCGATTCCGGAAGTGCTTGACATTGGGGAATTCAGCGAGAGCCTGACCTATTGCATCTCC
CGCCGTGCACAGGGTGTCACGTTGCAAGACCTGCCTGAAACCGAACTGCCCGCTGTTCTGCAGCCGGTCG
CGGAGGCCATGGATGCGATCGCTGCGGCCGATCTTAGCCAGACGAGCGGGTTCGGCCCATTCGGACCGCA
AGGAATCGGTCAATACACTACATGGCGTGATTTCATATGCGCGATTGCTGATCCCCATGTGTATCACTGG
CAAACTGTGATGGACGACACCGTCAGTGCGTCCGTCGCGCAGGCTCTCGATGAGCTGATGCTTTGGGCCG
AGGACTGCCCCGAAGTCCGGCACCTCGTGCACGCGGATTTCGGCTCCAACAATGTCCTGACGGACAATGG
CCGCATAACAGCGGTCATTGACTGGAGCGAGGCGATGTTCGGGGATTCCCAATACGAGGTCGCCAACATC
TTCTTCTGGAGGCCGTGGTTGGCTTGTATGGAGCAGCAGACGCGCTACTTCGAGCGGAGGCATCCGGAGC
TTGCAGGATCGCCGCGGCTCCGGGCGTATATGCTCCGCATTGGTCTTGACCAACTCTATCAGAGCTTGGT
TGACGGCAATTTCGATGATGCAGCTTGGGCGCAGGGTCGATGCGACGCAATCGTCCGATCCGGAGCCGGG
ACTGTCGGGCGTACACAAATCGCCCGCAGAAGCGCGGCCGTCTGGACCGATGGCTGTGTAGAAGTACTCG
CCGATAGTGGAAACCGACGCCCCAGCACTCGTCCGAGGGCAAAGGAATAGCACGTACTACGAGATTTCGA
TTCCACCGCCGCCTTCTATGAAAGGTTGGGCTTCGGAATCGTTTTCCGGGACGCCGGCTGGATGATCCTC
CAGCGCGGGGATCTCATGCTGGAGTTCTTCGCCCACCCCAACTTGTTTATTGCAGCTTATAATGGTTACA
AATAAAGCAATAGCATCACAAATTTCACAAATAAAGCATTTTTTTCACTGCATTCTAGTTGTGGTTTGTC
CAAACTCATCAATGTATCTTATCATGTCTGTATACCGTCGACCTCTAGCTAGAGCTTGGCGTAATCATGG
TCATAGCTGTTTCCTGTGTGAAATTGTTATCCGCTCACAATTCCACACAACATACGAGCCGGAAGCATAA
AGTGTAAAGCCTGGGGTGCCTAATGAGTGAGCTAACTCACATTAATTGCGTTGCGCTCACTGCCCGCTTT
CCAGTCGGGAAACCTGTCGTGCCAGCTGCATTAATGAATCGGCCAACGCGCGGGGAGAGGCGGTTTGCGT
ATTGGGCGCTCTTCCGCTTCCTCGCTCACTGACTCGCTGCGCTCGGTCGTTCGGCTGCGGCGAGCGGTAT
CAGCTCACTCAAAGGCGGTAATACGGTTATCCACAGAATCAGGGGATAACGCAGGAAAGAACATGTGAGC
AAAAGGCCAGCAAAAGGCCAGGAACCGTAAAAAGGCCGCGTTGCTGGCGTTTTTCCATAGGCTCCGCCCC
CCTGACGAGCATCACAAAAATCGACGCTCAAGTCAGAGGTGGCGAAACCCGACAGGACTATAAAGATACC
AGGCGTTTCCCCCTGGAAGCTCCCTCGTGCGCTCTCCTGTTCCGACCCTGCCGCTTACCGGATACCTGTC
CGCCTTTCTCCCTTCGGGAAGCGTGGCGCTTTCTCATAGCTCACGCTGTAGGTATCTCAGTTCGGTGTAG
GTCGTTCGCTCCAAGCTGGGCTGTGTGCACGAACCCCCCGTTCAGCCCGACCGCTGCGCCTTATCCGGTA
ACTATCGTCTTGAGTCCAACCCGGTAAGACACGACTTATCGCCACTGGCAGCAGCCAC
Features (pLannotate 1.2.2; 22 found; start..end, strand, type, name):
    403..1263    -  CDS            AmpR: β-lactamase; bla; confers resistance to ampicillin, carbenicillin, and related antibiotics
   1264..1368    -  promoter       AmpR promoter: bla
   1427..1479    -  misc_feature   bom (fragment): basis of mobility region from pBR322
   1629..2008    +  enhancer       CMV enhancer: human cytomegalovirus immediate early enhancer
   2009..2212    +  promoter       CMV promoter: human cytomegalovirus (CMV) immediate early promoter
   2214..2233    +  promoter       PLtetO-1 promoter (fragment): modified phage lambda PL promoter with tet operator sites (Lutz and Bujard, 1997)
   2235..2254    +  promoter       PLtetO-1 promoter (fragment): modified phage lambda PL promoter with tet operator sites (Lutz and Bujard, 1997)
   2262..2295    +  promoter       TRE3GV promoter (fragment): 3rd-generation Tet-responsive promoter that can be activated by binding of Tet-On® 3G, optimized for retroviral and lentiviral vectors
   2385..2987    +  CDS            IL10: IL10_HUMAN - Experimental evidence at protein level: Swiss-Prot protein existence level 1. Major immune regulatory cytokine that acts on many cells of the immune system where it has profound anti-inflammatory functions, limiting excessive tissue disruption caused by inflammation. Mechanistically, IL10 binds to its heterotetrameric receptor comprising IL10RA and IL10RB leading to JAK1 and STAT2-mediated phosphorylation of STAT3 (PubMed:16982608). In turn, STAT3 translocates to the nucleus where it drives expression of anti-inflammatory mediators (PubMed:18025162). Targets antigen-presenting cel
   3093..3317    +  polyA_signal   bGH poly(A) signal: bovine growth hormone polyadenylation signal
   3333..3356    +  polyA_signal   bGH poly(A) signal (fragment): bovine growth hormone polyadenylation signal
   3360..3381    +  promoter       SV40 promoter (fragment): SV40 enhancer and early promoter
   3402..3635    +  rep_origin     f1 ori (fragment) (sequence partly withheld): f1 bacteriophage origin of replication; arrow indicates direction of (+) strand synthesis
   3640..3687    +  protein_bind   FRT: FLP-mediated recombination occurs in the 8-bp core sequence TCTAGAAA (Turan and Bode, 2011). FLP recombinase from the Saccharomyces cerevisiae 2μ plasmid
   3695..4717    +  CDS            HygR: aminoglycoside phosphotransferase from E. coli; aph(4)-Ia; confers resistance to hygromycin
   4727..4852    +  CDS            ble (fragment): BLE_KLEPN - Experimental evidence at protein level: Swiss-Prot protein existence level 1. Binding protein with a strong affinity to the bleomycin family of antibiotics. Binds to CL990; an antimitotic-antibiotic compound. From Klebsiella pneumoniae.
   4847..4968    +  polyA_signal   SV40 poly(A) signal: SV40 polyadenylation signal
   5041..5057    -  protein_bind   lac operator: The lac repressor binds to the lac operator to inhibit transcription in E. coli. This inhibition can be relieved by adding lactose or isopropyl-β-D-thiogalactopyranoside (IPTG). lac repressor encoded by lacI
   5065..5095    -  promoter       lac promoter: promoter for the E. coli lac operon
   5110..5131    -  protein_bind   CAP binding site: CAP binding activates transcription in the presence of cAMP. E. coli catabolite activator protein
   5144..5236    -  CDS            lacI (fragment): lac repressor; lacI; The lac repressor binds to the lac operator to inhibit transcription in E. coli. This inhibition can be relieved by adding lactose or isopropyl-β-D-thiogalactopyranoside (IPTG).
   5419..232     -  rep_origin     ori (across the origin): high-copy-number ColE1/pMB1/pBR322/pUC origin of replication
