[The description below was written by a language model from this plasmid's Addgene catalogue record and pLannotate feature annotations shown in this document.]
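Description:
CA-0251 CMVTO-c-myc-mono-hIL10 (R5A11M)-rens is a 5.8 kb mammalian expression plasmid built on a CMVTO-FlpIn backbone. It is propagated in E. coli through a high-copy ColE1/pUC-type origin and selected with ampicillin via the β-lactamase gene. The backbone also carries fragmentary remnants of f1 ori, bom, lacI and the lac promoter/operator region, which have no evident role in the design.

The expression cassette uses the human CMV immediate-early enhancer and promoter followed by two short tet operator matches, the "CMV-TO" arrangement. This drives strong constitutive transcription in ordinary cells and becomes tetracycline/doxycycline-inducible in cells that express the Tet repressor. The insert is a human IL-10 coding sequence terminated by the bGH polyadenylation signal. According to the catalogue entry, it is a c-myc-tagged monomeric IL-10 variant (R5A11M) carrying N36I, N110I, K117N and F129L. The myc tag and the "rens" element in the name are not annotated separately in the feature table, and the record does not define "rens". The stated purpose, "myc-CleaveIL-10", and the associated work on orthogonalized human protease control of secreted signals indicate a secreted cytokine whose activity is meant to be governed by protease cleavage, though the record does not spell out the mechanism.

Downstream lies an FRT site directly preceding a hygromycin resistance gene with an SV40 poly(A) signal but no complete promoter of its own. This is the typical Flp-In layout, in which Flp-mediated recombination into a genomic FRT landing pad places HygR behind a resident promoter, allowing hygromycin selection of single-copy isogenic stable lines. The plasmid can also be used for transient transfection.
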