Addgene plasmid #231216: CA-0251 CMVTO-c-myc-mono-hIL10 (R5A11M)-rens
Purpose: myc-CleaveIL-10
Depositing lab: Xiaojing Gao. Depositing organization: Stanford University. Publication: Orthogonalized human protease control of secreted signals. Aldrete CA, Call CC, Sant'Anna LE, Vlahos AE, Pei J, Cong Q, Gao XJ. Nat Chem Biol. 2025 Jan 15. doi: 10.1038/s41589-024-01831-x. PubMed 39814991.
Backbone
  Vector backbone: CMVTO-FlpIn
  Vector type: Mammalian Expression
Growth in bacteria
  Bacterial resistance: Ampicillin, 100 μg/mL
  Growth temperature: 37°C
  Growth strain: DH5alpha
  Copy number: High Copy
Gene/Insert
  Gene/Insert name: c-myc-mono-hIL10 (R5A11M)-rens
  Species: H. sapiens (human)
  Mutation: N36I, N110I, K117N, F129L
  Entrez Gene: IL10 (a.k.a. CSIF, GVHDS, IL-10, IL10A, TGIF)
  Cloning method: Ligation Independent Cloning
Terms and licenses: Academic/Nonprofit Terms; Industry Terms: Not Available to Industry
How to cite: CA-0251 CMVTO-c-myc-mono-hIL10 (R5A11M)-rens was a gift from Xiaojing Gao (Addgene plasmid # 231216 ; http://n2t.net/addgene:231216 ; RRID:Addgene_231216)
